>Addgene plasmid #43640 | III-GGCC | depositor partial sequence | sequence record 58905 | III-GGCC sequence 426 bps
CGTCTCGGCTCACCCCAGAGCAGGTCGTGGCAATCGCGAGCAATAACGGCGGAAAACAGGCTTTGGAAAC
GGTGCAGAGGCTCCTTCCAGTGCTGTGCCAAGCGCACGGACTCACCCCAGAGCAGGTCGTGGCAATCGCG
AGCAATAACGGCGGAAAACAGGCTTTGGAAACGGTGCAGAGGCTCCTTCCAGTGCTGTGCCAAGCGCACG
GCCTCACCCCAGAGCAGGTCGTGGCGATCGCAAGCCACGACGGAGGAAAGCAAGCCTTGGAAACAGTACA
GAGGCTGTTGCCTGTGCTGTGCCAAGCGCACGGATTAACCCCAGAGCAGGTCGTGGCGATCGCAAGCCAC
GACGGAGGAAAGCAAGCCTTGGAAACAGTACAGAGGCTGTTGCCTGTGCTGTGCCAAGCGCACGGACTCA
GAGACG
