>Addgene plasmid #43640 | III-GGCC | addgene partial sequence | sequence record 61712 | M13-F20 5'-TGTAAAACGACGGCCAGT-3'
CGATTGGGCCCTCTGATGCATGCTCGAGCGGCCGCCAGTGTGATGGATATCTGCAGAATTCGCCCTTGCC
GTCCTAGCGCGTCTCGGCTCACCCCAGAGCAGGTCGTGGCAATCGCGAGCAATAACGGCGGAAAACAGGC
TTTGGAAACGGTGCAGAGGCTCCTTCCAGTGCTGTGCCAAGCGCACGGACTCACCCCAGAGCAGGTCGTG
GCAATCGCGAGCAATAACGGCGGAAAACAGGCTTTGGAAACGGTGCAGAGGCTCCTTCCAGTGCTGTGCC
AAGCGCACGGCCTCACCCCAGAGCAGGTCGTGGCGATCGCAAGCCACGACGGAGGAAAGCAAGCCTTGGA
AACAGTACAGAGGCTGTTGCCTGTGCTGTGCCAAGCGCACGGATTAACCCCAGAGCAGGTCGTGGCGATC
GCAAGCCACGACGGAGGAAAGCAAGCCTTGGAAACAGTACAGAGGCTGTTGCCTGTGCTGTGCCAAGCGC
ACGGACTCAGAGACGTGGGCACAGGAAAGAAGGGCGAATTCCAGCACACTGGCGGCCGTTACTAGTGGAT
CCGAGCTCGGTACCAAGCTTGATGCATAGCTTGAGTATTCTATAGTGTCACCTAAATAGCTTGGCGTAAT
CATGGTCATAGCTGTTTCCTGTGTGAAATTGTTATCCGCTCACAATTCCACACAACATACGAGCCGGAAG
CATAAAGTGTAAAGCCTGGGGTGCCTAATGAGTGAGCTAACTCACATTAATTGCGTTGCGCTCACTGCCC
GCTTTCCAGTCGGGAAACCTGTCGTGCCAGCTGCATTAATGAATCGGCCAACGCGCGGGGAGAGGCGGTT
TGCGTATTGGGCGCTCTTCCGCTTCCTCGCTCACTGACTCG
