[The description below was written by a language model from this plasmid's Addgene catalogue record.]
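Description:
III-GGCC is a bacterial cloning plasmid built on the pCRII-TOPO backbone (about 4 kb without insert), carrying a 426 bp synthetic insert introduced by TOPO cloning. It is maintained at high copy number in E. coli and carries both ampicillin and kanamycin resistance, as is standard for this backbone. The insert sits between the vector's T7 and M13-reverse priming sites, which are the recorded sequencing primers. No feature table is provided, so other backbone elements are not documented in the record itself, and no promoter is described as driving expression of the insert. The vector type is listed simply as bacterial cloning, so this is a storage and propagation plasmid rather than an expression construct.

The record does not spell out what the insert encodes, but the plasmid belongs to a TALEN genome-editing system developed for generating human stem cell-based disease models. In that context, the name suggests a pre-assembled module of TALE repeats: "GGCC" most plausibly denotes the four-nucleotide target sequence recognised by the repeats, and "III" the position of that module within the ordered repeat array. The insert size is roughly consistent with four TALE repeats of about 100 bp each, although this interpretation is an inference from the name and the associated publication, not a stated fact. Plasmids of this kind typically serve as library components, from which the module is released or amplified and joined with neighbouring modules to build a full-length DNA-binding domain. That domain is then fused to a nuclease in a separate expression vector.
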