Addgene plasmid #43640: III-GGCC
Depositing lab: Chad Cowan & Kiran Musunuru. Depositing organization: Harvard University. Publication: A TALEN Genome-Editing System for Generating Human Stem Cell-Based Disease Models. Ding Q, Lee YK, Schaefer EA, Peters DT, Veres A, Kim K, Kuperwasser N, Motola DL, Meissner TB, Hendriks WT, Trevisan M, Gupta RM, Moisan A, Banks E, Friesen M, Schinzel RT, Xia F, Tang A, Xia Y, Figueroa E, Wann A, Ahfeldt T, Daheron L, Zhang F, Rubin LL, Peng LF, Chung RT, Musunuru K, Cowan CA. Cell Stem Cell. 2012 Dec 12. pii: S1934-5909(12)00645-5. doi: 10.1016/j.stem.2012.11.011. PubMed 23246482.
Backbone
  Vector backbone: pCRII-TOPO
  Backbone manufacturer: Invitrogen
  Backbone size w/o insert (bp): 3973
  Vector type: Bacterial Cloning
Growth in bacteria
  Bacterial resistance: Ampicillin and Kanamycin, 100 & 50 μg/mL
  Growth temperature: 37°C
  Growth strain: Top10
  Copy number: High Copy
Gene/Insert
  Gene/Insert name: III-GGCC
  Species: Synthetic
  Insert size (bp): 426
  Cloning method: TOPO Cloning
  Sequencing primers: 5′ T7; 3′ M13-rev
Terms and licenses: Academic/Nonprofit Terms; Industry Terms: Not Available to Industry
How to cite: III-GGCC was a gift from Chad Cowan & Kiran Musunuru (Addgene plasmid # 43640 ; http://n2t.net/addgene:43640 ; RRID:Addgene_43640)
